>Addgene plasmid #85236 | pH6z-225 | addgene full sequence | sequence record 172629 | Addgene NGS Result
CCGGCGACAGTAAACTTTTCAGCGGAATTTCAAAAATTAATTCCACATGTAATTTAAGCATTTTAAAACG
TATAACTCACAAGGTGAAAACATATTTACGAATACAGTAGTTTTCGTGATATTTTTTAAAAATTAATAAA
TTTTAAATCGTGTAAGTAATAAAGCATACTATTAGATTCTTCACGTTAACAGAGCAAGCTCTTCGAGGTT
TTCAGTAGAATTTCAATATTTAATTCCACATGTAATTTAAGCATTTTAAAATGTAGAATTCACAAAGTGA
CAAAACATTCACAAATACAGTAGTTTTCACGGTATTTTTGAAATTAATAAATTTTAAATCGGGTAAATGG
TAAAGCATGCTGTTAAATTCACGTTAACAGAGCAAGTTCTTCGAGGTTTGCTATGTGTTTATCAGTGAAT
GTATTTAGTATTTCAATTTTAGATCATGGTTCGGTAAAGATATAAGTCCGTGTAAAATTTTTTGGTTTAG
TTTTCATATCTACTAGACTGTGAGGTGTTTGAAGTCGATGGTTTAGCTCATGTCAAAACGCAATGTCAAA
TTGTAATAAGTCGTTCATTTCGTGTTTAGAAATAAGGAATTGGTATTTAGAATAGCTTTGTCGCATTTTT
AGCCGCGACGAGAAGGTTATGACGACGTTTTCGATTGCATTGTTTGAACCTTTTTCGGAGTTTGAATTTA
CCGTTTAAAGAAAAACAGTTTCACGAATAGAATCTAAAACAGGCTTCCAAATTTTAGTTAATATTTATTT
CGAATTTCACTTGGGGTACAGAAAGCTTGATATCGAATTCCTGCAGCCCGGGGGATCCACTAGTTCTAGA
GCGGCCGCCACCGCGGTGGAGCTCCAATTCGCCCTATAGTGAGTCGTATTACAATTCACTGGCCGTCGTT
TTACAACGTCGTGACTGGGAAAACCCTGGCGTTACCCAACTTAATCGCCTTGCAGCACATCCCCCTTTCG
CCAGCTGGCGTAATAGCGAAGAGGCCCGCACCGATCGCCCTTCCCAACAGTTGCGCAGCCTGAATGGCGA
ATGGAAATTGTAAGCGTTAATATTTTGTTAAAATTCGCGTTAAATTTTTGTTAAATCAGCTCATTTTTTA
ACCAATAGGCCGAAATCGGCAAAATCCCTTATAAATCAAAAGAATAGACCGAGATAGGGT
[37 nt withheld, positions 1181-1217]
AAAGAACGTGGACTCCAACGTCAAAGG
[49 nt withheld, positions 1245-1293]
T
[91 nt withheld, positions 1295-1385]
G
[124 nt withheld, positions 1387-1510]
CAGGTGGCACTTTTCGGGGAAATGTGCGCGGAACCCCTATTTGTTTATTTTTCTAAATACATTCAAATAT
GTATCCGCTCATGAGACAATAACCCTGATAAATGCTTCAATAATATTGAAAAAGGAAGAGTATGAGTATT
CAACATTTCCGTGTCGCCCTTATTCCCTTTTTTGCGGCATTTTGCCTTCCTGTTTTTGCTCACCCAGAAA
CGCTGGTGAAAGTAAAAGATGCTGAAGATCAGTTGGGTGCACGAGTGGGTTACATCGAACTGGATCTCAA
CAGCGGTAAGATCCTTGAGAGTTTTCGCCCCGAAGAACGTTTTCCAATGATGAGCACTTTTAAAGTTCTG
CTATGTGGCGCGGTATTATCCCGTATTGACGCCGGGCAAGAGCAACTCGGTCGCCGCATACACTATTCTC
AGAATGACTTGGTTGAGTACTCACCAGTCACAGAAAAGCATCTTACGGATGGCATGACAGTAAGAGAATT
ATGCAGTGCTGCCATAACCATGAGTGATAACACTGCGGCCAACTTACTTCTGACAACGATCGGAGGACCG
AAGGAGCTAACCGCTTTTTTGCACAACATGGGGGATCATGTAACTCGCCTTGATCGTTGGGAACCGGAGC
TGAATGAAGCCATACCAAACGACGAGCGTGACACCACGATGCCTGTAGCAATGGCAACAACGTTGCGCAA
ACTATTAACTGGCGAACTACTTACTCTAGCTTCCCGGCAACAATTAATAGACTGGATGGAGGCGGATAAA
GTTGCAGGACCACTTCTGCGCTCGGCCCTTCCGGCTGGCTGGTTTATTGCTGATAAATCTGGAGCCGGTG
AGCGTGGGTCTCGCGGTATCATTGCAGCACTGGGGCCAGATGGTAAGCCCTCCCGTATCGTAGTTATCTA
CACGACGGGGAGTCAGGCAACTATGGATGAACGAAATAGACAGATCGCTGAGATAGGTGCCTCACTGATT
AAGCATTGGTAACTGTCAGACCAAGTTTACTCATATATACTTTAGATTGATTTAAAACTTCATTTTTAAT
TTAAAAGGATCTAGGTGAAGATCCTTTTTGATAATCTCATGACCAAAATCCCTTAACGTGAGTTTTCGTT
CCACTGAGCGTCAGACCCCGTAGAAAAGATCAAAGGATCTTCTTGAGATCCTTTTTTTCTGCGCGTAATC
TGCTGCTTGCAAACAAAAAAACCACCGCTACCAGCGGTGGTTTGTTTGCCGGATCAAGAGCTACCAACTC
TTTTTCCGAAGGTAACTGGCTTCAGCAGAGCGCAGATACCAAATACTGTTCTTCTAGTGTAGCCGTAGTT
AGGCCACCACTTCAAGAACTCTGTAGCACCGCCTACATACCTCGCTCTGCTAATCCTGTTACCAGTGGCT
GCTGCCAGTGGCGATAAGTCGTGTCTTACCGGGTTGGACTCAAGACGATAGTTACCGGATAAGGCGCAGC
GGTCGGGCTGAACGGGGGGTTCGTGCACACAGCCCAGCTTGGAGCGAACGACCTACACCGAACTGAGATA
CCTACAGCGTGAGCTATGAGAAAGCGCCACGCTTCCCGAAGGGAGAAAGGCGGACAGGTATCCGGTAAGC
GGCAGGGTCGGAACAGGAGAGCGCACGAGGGAGCTTCCAGGGGGAAACGCCTGGTATCTTTATAGTCCTG
TCGGGTTTCGCCACCTCTGACTTGAGCGTCGATTTTTGTGATGCTCGTCAGGGGGGCGGAGCCTATGGAA
AAACGCCAGCAACGCGGCCTTTTTACGGTTCCTGGCCTTTTGCTGGCCTTTTGCTCACATGTTCTTTCCT
GCGTTATCCCCTGATTCTGTGGATAACCGTATTACCGCCTTTGAGTGAGCTGATACCGCTCGCCGCAGCC
GAACGACCGAGCGCAGCGAGTCAGTGAGCGAGGAAGCGGAAGAGCGCCCAATACGCAAACCGCCTCTCCC
CGCGCGTTGGCCGATTCATTAATGCAGCTGGCACGACAGGTTTCCCGACTGGAAAGCGGGCAGTGAGCGC
AACGCAATTAATGTGAGTTAGCTCACTCATTAGGCACCCCAGGCTTTACACTTTATGCTTCCGGCTCGTA
TGTTGTGTGGAATTGTGAGCGGATAACAATTTCACACAGGAAACAGCTATGACCATGATTACGCCAAGCT
CGAAATTAACCCTCACTAAAGGGAACAAAAGCTGGTACCGGGCCCCCCCTCGAGGTCGACGGTATCGATA
AGCTTCCCTACCATCCACAAAAAAAAGCATATCATCCATAGTCGGCTTGTCCTCCCTATCCCTCATCACC
TCAGCTATTATTAATAATTCTGGATCAATATCGTTAGTTAAATTCTCAACAATGCTGAGAACCTTGCCCT
TGACCACTTCCGTATCAAACATAATTGTCTCACGCCGAACCTTTTTCACTATAACTTCTGAGAACTTTGT
AGCAATAATCGTTTTCTGCCTCATAAATCTAAAATCTTGCAATGCAGAAGAGGTAGGGTTTAAGTTCCTA
TCCACGCCACTTCCACCTATCCAACCTAACTGGCCAAACTGAAAATATTCCCTATTAGCCAAGCTCACAA
ATTTCTCTAATGTCAAACCAAATGTAACCAAAGATCGACTTGTAAAAATTGTACCAAAATTGGGTTCTTT
GGACAGTGACGCAATCACAGGATTCGGAACGCCATCCAAAACTAACTTTTTAACATAAACTAAATATTCC
TGAATAGAAGAAAATTTAGGCTGCTTGTCTAACACCACAGGAAACAACACAGGATTCTGCGTAACCAGCT
TAGATGTAAGACCATGTAAGCTAGTCAAGTAGTCATGAAAACCTAAAGCCGACAAAAACTTGTTATGAAA
GTAACAATCTATAAAAGTTGAGAGACACTCTGGCTGTATGTCGATAATGTCTATCTCATCATAGGTATTC
GTAATACTGAATGCAAATTTGATAAAAGTCTTAACTTCTTCGGGGTTACCAATATCTAAAGTTTTCGGAA
CATTGTTGAGCAGAAAACGTTGCCATAACTCTAAGCACGAAATTTTGACATTCGGAAACAATTTATCATG
ATATTTAAATAAAAGAAAGGAGATACAGCCAGACAAGGGATTCTTCTTGTGTTTCACGTTCTTTTTAAAA
TAAGGGTTGTTGTGTGCTGTCTTACTGGACTTGTTGAACGGTCTATTTTTTATTCTAAAATCTCGAAGAC
ATTGCATAGACAAACGGCAAAGTTTCGCCTGAATCGTAGTTTTCACATATTTACCCGATTTATATAGATC
GCAATCTAAGATCTGCTCCATATCAACATTCGAAGCGACTTTAACCGTTCTCGTATTCAGAAAACCCTTT
TTGAGATAACTGCTGTGAAACGTTCCGTACAGTGATTGATACTGCTGAACGAGCCATTTAGAAATTGAAT
TACCAGTACAAGGTCTGTCGACAACATGACCTGAAGCCACTATCAATGCGAGGTTCTGCAAAACCGTTAA
AATGACCTTATAATATGCAAACGTCAAAAAAGGAGAAAATGCAGTTGCATAAGGGGTCGTATCTACATTA
AATGATTGTAGACAATTTTCTATCTGTTCTCTAGGCGTTTGTGTCCTTCTCATTTCAACAATGCATCTAG
AAACACATTCCTCGATACATTGTGTCAATCCGTGGATTATAGAAACAAAATCTTTTTTACTTCGGACATT
GAAAGTATCTTCGCCTGTTACAGGATCAATCAGAGAATTTTTTTTACAGTAATCGAAGATCTGAGATACA
AATTTACCCCTGTCCAGTGAGAGCGTGTTTTGTTGATCTTTTCCAATCTCTTTGAGCTCGCTGACAGGCT
TCCTGCCAAAAGAACCTAATATATCAACCTCGGCATAATACCGAGAAAACATGCTCATAACAAGTGGTTC
CTTTTTAACATTTTTTGGTATTGCCGGCAAACGAGTACCAACCCGCACCATGGCAGTTCCAATACACGAT
TGACAACATTTCCCATCACAGAATTCACATAAATTCGCCGAACAATTTACCAGATGATTGTAAATTTCAG
TGTACGCATTACCCGCGTTATAAACGCTCATACGATTTAAATTCCACACTACATAAGAAAGCAGCTGTGG
GCAAGTCGCACAGGCATAAGCCAAGTGATTAGCTGAAAATTTGTCATCTTTGCCTGATGTCGAATCACAT
TTGATGATTTTTCTATTATCGTTATACACATCCTCAGTCAAAGACGACAACGCATTACAAAAAGACAAAG
ATCGCAGCAGTAATTCTTGAGTCATCACCGAATTAAACGCTTGTTTCACGTTTGGTATAAATGCCAATTT
TGAGCAATATAAGATAGAATTTGGCGCAAAGATCAAAACGGCAAGATGACTAGACAGATGTAACTTTAAA
TTCGTGAGCTGCGCCATGCGTTCAGCGTGTGTCTCTGAGTTTCTTATGATTGGCCAGTCATTGAAATTCA
TTATCTGACTGGGGTCATACACCGAATCCAGGTATTCGGCTACATGACTAAACGATAATTCTGTCACAAC
GGAATCAACCAACATCAAAAAATCTTTCTCGACCGCTGAAATTTTCTGTCCGGAGATACCCAGATAAGTT
TTGTGGGGTGCTAATTTGACAGTTTGCTCCCCATCCTGTGTAAATTGTTTCAGGCCAGCATCGATTAATT
CCTTAGTATTAGAAAATCGTAACGTTGTACCCCATGATGTAAAAACATAATAAAAAAGCGTTTCACTTAA
CGCAGGCAGAAAAAATCCTCGTTCCTGAATAAATTCTGTACAGGAAGATAAAGAAATCGTTTCTTCAGTT
TCAAATAAAGTTGCAGAGTATAGAGGAATTTTCACACACGAATACTCCCCAACTTGTACTTGAATTTGTT
CTTCAACACAAGGAATTAACAGACCAGCGAACAACAACTCTTTGAAACCGTTTCCACACGCAACATGGCA
AATAACAGAATCTGCATCTTTGCCGACAGCAGAACAAAGAGCTTTGATATCGATTACTTTGCGTGCTGTA
GGCACCTCAAACGACTGCAAGTGAAATTTCTGTCTGGTTTGCTCACATAATCGAATAAGATCACCATGAT
CTTCGGCCATACCAACTAACTGCTCAGTTCCATGGAAAAAAAAACACACGGGCATAAAAGACGTAATTTT
AGTTAGAATTGTGCCTCCAAAGTTAGTGATAGGTGTTTTAACCGTGGTCGAGAAATCGTTTTCTACAGTC
AAATTCATTAACAACGGCGAAATAACTACAGGAGAATTTCTCTCCATTAACGATAAAACAGATAAAACAT
CCAAAAGTTCTTTCTCTTTTGGAAAAACATAGATCCAAGCAGCAGTAGAAACAGGAGCAGAAACCACCGT
TTCGTTTTCATCAGCCATCTTTGTGGATTCGATCACAAAAACAAAGATAATGGGTTTTTGTGGTGAAATC
CTTATATATTATGTTTGACGTAACATAACACGCGTCATCAAACATAAAAGTAAACCACAAGTTGAAATAT
ACCGTTTTCTATATGAGTTTTACGGACAAAAGAAAAACGATTTTCTTATGCAAATATTTTCCACGCAGAT
GACATGACACGCCCCTTAATTTAAATTTATGTAAATCGTCGTCCACCTCAGGTACAATAGTATATTATAT
ATATAGTTTTTTAATAAACTTATTGAGGACGGGAGAACGAAGGCGTGGCGTTTACGTCATAGCCTAATTA
TACATTCTCAGAACAGGATTTAAAAAGGCTGCGAGCGGCCGGCTGTTCAGAGGGACGCTGGGGTACGACT
TGAGACGTTTGACTGAAAATGATCCTTCGTGTACTATTTTCTACAAAAAAATTAATTTG
Features (pLannotate 1.2.2; 15 found; start..end, strand, type, name):
    793..864     -  misc_feature   MCS (fragment): pBluescript multiple cloning site
    873..891     -  promoter       T7 promoter: promoter for bacteriophage T7 RNA polymerase
    894..1051    +  CDS            lacZα (fragment): LacZα fragment of β-galactosidase; lacZ fragment
   1082..1510    -  rep_origin     f1 ori (sequence partly withheld): f1 bacteriophage origin of replication; arrow indicates direction of (+) strand synthesis
   1537..1641    +  promoter       AmpR promoter: bla
   1642..2502    +  CDS            AmpR: β-lactamase; bla; confers resistance to ampicillin, carbenicillin, and related antibiotics
   2673..3261    +  rep_origin     ori: high-copy-number ColE1/pMB1/pBR322/pUC origin of replication
   3444..3536    +  CDS            lacI (fragment): lac repressor; lacI; The lac repressor binds to the lac operator to inhibit transcription in E. coli. This inhibition can be relieved by adding lactose or isopropyl-β-D-thiogalactopyranoside (IPTG).
   3549..3570    +  protein_bind   CAP binding site: CAP binding activates transcription in the presence of cAMP. E. coli catabolite activator protein
   3585..3615    +  promoter       lac promoter: promoter for the E. coli lac operon
   3623..3639    +  protein_bind   lac operator: The lac repressor binds to the lac operator to inhibit transcription in E. coli. This inhibition can be relieved by adding lactose or isopropyl-β-D-thiogalactopyranoside (IPTG). lac repressor encoded by lacI
   3684..3702    +  promoter       T3 promoter: promoter for bacteriophage T3 RNA polymerase
   3714..3755    -  misc_feature   MCS (fragment): pBluescript multiple cloning site
   3751..6918    -  CDS            DBP (fragment): DNBI_HHV6Z - Also known as KA2L, U41. Protein inferred from homology: Swiss-Prot protein existence level 3. Plays several crucial roles in viral infection. Participates in the opening of the viral DNA origin to initiate replication by interacting with the origin-binding protein. May disrupt loops, hairpins and other secondary structures present on ssDNA to reduce and eliminate pausing of viral DNA polymerase at specific sites during elongation. Promotes viral DNA recombination by performing strand- transfer, characterized by the ability to transfer a DNA strand from a linear duplex to a comple
   7171..7187    -  promoter       TRP1 promoter (fragment): S. cerevisiae TRP1
