[The description below was written by a language model from this plasmid's Addgene catalogue record and pLannotate feature annotations shown in this document.]
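Description:
pH6z-225 is a bacterial cloning plasmid that carries a genomic restriction fragment of human herpesvirus 6B strain Z29. It is one member of a clone set produced during restriction mapping and molecular cloning of that viral genome. The backbone is recorded as pKSm13-, a Stratagene phagemid similar to pBluescript. The annotated 7,379 nt sequence shows the expected backbone parts: a high-copy ColE1/pUC-type origin for propagation in E. coli, an AmpR (β-lactamase) cassette with its own promoter for ampicillin selection, and an f1 origin that allows single-stranded DNA rescue with helper phage. The cloning region has the lac promoter, operator and CAP site together with a lacZα fragment. The multiple cloning site is split into two fragments by the insert and is flanked by T7 and T3 promoters, which also serve as the sequencing primer sites.

The insert is the HindIII L fragment, about 4.4 kb, which the depositor places at roughly bases 65,573 to 69,994 of the Z29 genome and associates with gene U41. In agreement with this, the feature table annotates a large partial coding sequence for the major DNA-binding protein (DBP, U41), a single-stranded DNA-binding factor involved in origin opening, replication fork progression and recombination. This coding sequence lies next to the T3-side polylinker and is annotated as a fragment rather than a complete reading frame. The short "TRP1 promoter" hit within the insert is only 17 nt and is most likely a chance match rather than a functional yeast element. No eukaryotic promoter or tag is annotated, so the plasmid serves as a source of viral DNA for sequencing, probes, subcloning or mapping, not as an expression construct. The cloning method is not recorded.
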