Addgene plasmid #85236: pH6z-225
Purpose: Plasmid clone containing HHV-6B(Z29) restriction endonuclease fragment
Depositing lab: Philip Pellett. Depositing organization: Centers for Disease Control and Prevention. Publication: Restriction endonuclease mapping and molecular cloning of the human herpesvirus 6 variant B strain Z29 genome. Lindquester GJ, Inoue N, Allen RD, Castelli JW, Stamey FR, Dambaugh TR, O'Brian JJ, Danovich RM, Frenkel N, Pellett PE. Arch Virol. 1996;141(2):367-79. PubMed 8634027.
Backbone
  Vector backbone: pKSm13-
  Backbone manufacturer: Stratagene, similar to pBluescript SK+
  Vector type: cloning vector
Growth in bacteria
  Bacterial resistance: Ampicillin, 100 μg/mL
  Growth temperature: 37°C
  Growth strain: DH5alpha
  Copy number: High Copy
Gene/Insert
  Gene/Insert name: fragment of the human herpesvirus 6B strain Z29 genome (alt name: NC_000898)
  Insert size (bp): 4400
  Cloning method: Unknown
  Sequencing primers: 5′ T7; 3′ T3
Terms and licenses: Academic/Nonprofit Terms; Industry Terms: Not Available to Industry
Depositor comments: restriction enzyme fragment = HindIII L; Range (bases) = 65,573-69,994 ; Associated Genes = U41
How to cite: pH6z-225 was a gift from Philip Pellett (Addgene plasmid # 85236 ; http://n2t.net/addgene:85236 ; RRID:Addgene_85236)
